Addgene plasmid #238340: proUBI10::VIH2-FL::FLAG-K383A-K447A-K598A-R722A
Purpose: proUBI10::VIH2-FL::FLAG-K383A-K447A-K598A-R722A ubiquitous expression in Arabidopsis plants
Depositing lab: Michael Hothorn. Depositing organization: University of Geneva. Publication: A small signaling domain controls PPIP5K phosphatase activity in phosphate homeostasis. Raia P, Lee K, Bartsch SM, Rico-Resendiz F, Portugal-Calisto D, Vadas O, Panse VG, Fiedler D, Hothorn M. Nat Commun. 2025 Feb 19;16(1):1753. doi: 10.1038/s41467-025-56937-0. PubMed 39966396.
Backbone
  Vector backbone: LIIbeta F 1-2
  Vector type: Plant Expression
  Selectable markers: OLEO-Red seed coat fluorescent protein
Growth in bacteria
  Bacterial resistance: Spectinomycin, 50 μg/mL
  Growth temperature: 37°C
  Growth strain: DH5alpha
  Copy number: High Copy
Gene/Insert
  Gene/Insert name: VIP1 (alt names: VIH2; PPIP5K)
  Species: A. thaliana (mustard weed)
  Insert size (bp): 3150
  Mutation: AtVIH2-K383A-K447A-K598A-R722A
  Entrez Gene: VIP1 (a.k.a. AT1G43700, AtVIP1, F2J6.6, F2J6_6, SUE3, VIRE2-INTERACTING PROTEIN, VIRE2-interacting protein 1, sulphate utilization efficiency 3)
  Tag / fusion protein: 3x Flag-tag (C terminal on backbone)
  Cloning method: Golden Gate
Terms and licenses: Academic/Nonprofit Terms; Industry Terms: Not Available to Industry
How to cite: proUBI10::VIH2-FL::FLAG-K383A-K447A-K598A-R722A was a gift from Michael Hothorn (Addgene plasmid # 238340 ; http://n2t.net/addgene:238340 ; RRID:Addgene_238340)
