[The description below was written by a language model from this plasmid's Addgene catalogue record and pLannotate feature annotations shown in this document.]
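Description:
proUBI10::VIH2-FL::FLAG-K383A-K447A-K598A-R722A is a 15.2 kb binary T-DNA plasmid for plant expression, assembled by Golden Gate cloning in the LIIbeta F 1-2 backbone and intended for stable, ubiquitous expression in Arabidopsis thaliana. Outside the T-DNA, the backbone carries a high-copy ColE1/pUC-type origin with the bom region for propagation in E. coli. It also has the pVS1 oriV, RepA and StaA functions, which typically allow replication and stable maintenance in Agrobacterium. Bacterial selection is by spectinomycin through an aadA (SmR) gene. Only short remnants of a gentamicin-resistance gene, an integron Pc promoter and rop are annotated.

Between the nopaline-type right and left border repeats lie two units. The first expresses the full-length Arabidopsis diphosphoinositol pentakisphosphate kinase/phosphatase VIH2 (a PPIP5K; 3150 bp coding sequence) carrying four alanine substitutions: K383A, K447A, K598A and R722A. It is fused at its C terminus to a 3xFLAG epitope, of which the feature table detects only a fragment, and is followed by the NOS terminator. The name and stated purpose assign expression to the UBI10 promoter. That promoter is not annotated in the feature table but presumably occupies the unannotated region upstream of the coding sequence. The second unit is the OLEO-Red marker, an oleosin–TagRFP fusion that makes transgenic seeds fluoresce red, so transformants can be picked visually without antibiotic or herbicide selection. Its promoter is not annotated; the MSR4 fragment hit just upstream may simply reflect genomic sequence flanking the oleosin gene.

The catalogue's Entrez link points to AT1G43700 (VirE2-interacting protein 1), which appears to be a name collision rather than the actual insert. The associated work concerns control of PPIP5K phosphatase activity in phosphate homeostasis, so this construct likely serves to test the mutant protein in planta.
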