Features (pLannotate 1.2.2; 18 found; start..end, strand, type, name):
      1..589     +  rep_origin     ori: high-copy-number ColE1/pMB1/pBR322/pUC origin of replication
    775..915     -  misc_feature   bom: basis of mobility region from pBR322
   1017..1056    -  CDS            rop (fragment): Rop protein, which maintains plasmids at low copy number; rop
   1259..1453    -  rep_origin     pVS1 oriV: origin of replication for the Pseudomonas plasmid pVS1 (Heeb et al., 2000)
   1519..2592    -  CDS            pVS1 RepA: replication protein from the Pseudomonas plasmid pVS1 (Heeb et al., 2000)
   3021..3650    -  CDS            pVS1 StaA: stability protein from the Pseudomonas plasmid pVS1 (Heeb et al., 2000)
   4210..4611    -  CDS            Y4CG_SINFN (fragment): Protein inferred from homology: Swiss-Prot protein existence level 3. From Sinorhizobium fredii (strain NBRC 101917 / NGR234).
   4951..4975    -  misc_feature   RB T-DNA repeat: right border repeat from nopaline C58 T-DNA
   7012..10161   +  CDS            VIP1: VIP1L_ARATH - Also known as QVE7 From Arabidopsis thaliana (Mouse-ear cress).
  10210..10233   +  CDS            3xFLAG (fragment): three tandem FLAG® epitope tags
  10241..10493   +  terminator     NOS terminator: nopaline synthase terminator and poly(A) signal
  10848..11345   -  CDS            MSR4 (fragment): MSRA4_ARATH - Also known as PMSR, PMSR4. Experimental evidence at protein level: Swiss-Prot protein existence level 1. Catalyzes the reduction of methionine sulfoxide (MetSO) to methionine in proteins. Plays a protective role against oxidative stress by restoring activity to proteins that have been inactivated by methionine oxidation. Prevents the methionine sulfoxidation of the heat shock protein HSP21 and its subsequent inactivation. MSRA family specifically reduces the MetSO S-enantiomer. From Arabidopsis thaliana (Mouse-ear cress).
  11918..12634   +  CDS            OLEO2_BRANA: Experimental evidence at protein level: Swiss-Prot protein existence level 1. May have a structural role to stabilize the lipid body during desiccation of the seed by preventing coalescence of the oil. Probably interacts with both lipid and phospholipid moieties of lipid bodies. May also provide recognition signals for specific lipase anchorage in lipolysis during seedling growth. From Brassica napus (Rape).
  12635..13327   +  CDS            TagRFP: TagRFP is a basic (constitutively fluorescent) red fluorescent protein published in 2007, derived from Entacmaea quadricolor. It has very low acid sensitivity.
  13621..13645   -  misc_feature   LB T-DNA repeat: left border repeat from nopaline C58 T-DNA
  14023..14810   -  CDS            SmR (fragment): aminoglycoside adenylyltransferase (Murphy, 1985); aadA; confers resistance to spectinomycin and streptomycin
  14821..14877   -  CDS            GmR (fragment): gentamycin acetyltransferase; aacC1; confers resistance to gentamycin
  15053..15076   -  promoter       Pc promoter (fragment): intI1 (promoter lies within the coding sequence); class 1 integron promoter
>Addgene plasmid #238340 | proUBI10::VIH2-FL::FLAG-K383A-K447A-K598A-R722A | addgene full sequence | sequence record 475899 | Addgene NGS Result
TTGAGATCCTTTTTTTCTGCGCGTAATCTGCTGCTTGCAAACAAAAAAACCACCGCTACCAGCGGTGGTT
TGTTTGCCGGATCAAGAGCTACCAACTCTTTTTCCGAAGGTAACTGGCTTCAGCAGAGCGCAGATACCAA
ATACTGTCCTTCTAGTGTAGCCGTAGTTAGGCCACCACTTCAAGAACTCTGTAGCACCGCCTACATACCT
CGCTCTGCTAATCCTGTTACCAGTGGCTGCTGCCAGTGGCGATAAGTCGTGTCTTACCGGGTTGGACTCA
AGACGATAGTTACCGGATAAGGCGCAGCGGTCGGGCTGAACGGGGGGTTCGTGCACACAGCCCAGCTTGG
AGCGAACGACCTACACCGAACTGAGATACCTACAGCGTGAGCTATGAGAAAGCGCCACGCTTCCCGAAGG
GAGAAAGGCGGACAGGTATCCGGTAAGCGGCAGGGTCGGAACAGGAGAGCGCACGAGGGAGCTTCCAGGG
GGAAACGCCTGGTATCTTTATAGTCCTGTCGGGTTTCGCCACCTCTGACTTGAGCGTCGATTTTTGTGAT
GCTCGTCAGGGGGGCGGAGCCTATGGAAAAACGCCAGCAACGCGGCCTTTTTACGGTTCCTGGCCTTTTG
CTGGCCTTTTGCTCACATGTTCTTTCCTGCGTTATCCCCTGATTCTGTGGATAACCGTATTACCGCCTTT
GAGTGAGCTGATACCGCTCGCCGCAGCCGAACGACCGAGCGCAGCGAGTCAGTGAGCGAGGAAGCGGAAG
AGCGCCTGATGCGGTATTTTCTCCTTACGCATCTGTGCGGTATTTCACACCGCATATGGTGCACTCTCAG
TACAATCTGCTCTGATGCCGCATAGTTAAGCCAGTATACACTCCGCTATCGCTACGTGACTGGGTCATGG
CTGCGCCCCGACACCCGCCAACACCCGCTGACGCGCCCTGACGGGCTTGTCTGCTCCCGGCATCCGCTTA
CAGACAAGCTGTGACTGTCTCCGGGAGCTGCATGTGTCAGAGGTTTTCACCGTCATCACCGAAACGCGCG
AGGCAGGGTGCCTTGATGTGGGCGCCGGCGGTCGAGTGGCGACGGCGCGGCTTGTCCGCGCCCTGGTAGA
TTGCCTGGCCGTAGGCCAGCCATTTTTGAGCGGCCAGCGGCCGCGATAGGCCGACGCGAAGCGGCGGGGC
GTAGGGAGCGCAGCGACCGAAGGGTAGGCGCTTTTTGCAGCTCTTCGGCTGTGCGCTGGCCAGACAGTTA
TGCACAGGCCAGGCGGGTTTTAAGAGTTTTAATAAGTTTTAAAGAGTTTTAGGCGGAAAAATCGCCTTTT
TTCTCTTTTATATCAGTCACTTACATGTGTGACCGGTTCCCAATGTACGGCTTTGGGTTCCCAATGTACG
GGTTCCGGTTCCCAATGTACGGCTTTGGGTTCCCAATGTACGTGCTATCCACAGGAAAGAGTCCTTTTCG
ACCTTTTTCCCCTGCTAGGGCAATTTGCCCTAGCATCTGCTCCGTACATTAGGAACCGGCGGATGCTTCG
CCCTCGATCAGGTTGCGGTAGCGCATGACTAGGATCGGGCCAGCCTGCCCCGCCTCCTCCTTCAAATCGT
ACTCCGGCAGGTCATTTGACCCGATCAGCTTGCGCACGGTGAAACAGAACTTCTTGAACTCTCCGGCGCT
GCCACTGCGTTCGTAGATCGTCTTGAACAACCATCTGGCTTCTGCCTTGCCTGCGGCGCGGCGTGCCAGG
CGGTAGAGAAAACGGCCGATGCCGGGATCGATCAAAAAGTAATCGGGGTGAACCGTCAGCACGTCCGGGT
TCTTGCCTTCTGTGATCTCGCGGTACATCCAATCAGCTAGCTCGATCTCGATGTACTCCGGCCGCCCGGT
TTCGCTCTTTACGATCTTGTAGCGGCTAATCAAGGCTTCACCCTCGGATACCGTCACCAGGCGGCCGTTC
TTGGCCTTCTTCGTACGCTGCATGGCAACGTGCGTGGTGTTTAACCGAATGCAGGTTTCTACCAGGTCGT
CTTTCTGCTTTCCGCCATCGGCTCGCCGGCAGAACTTGAGTACGTCCGCAACGTGTGGACGGAACACGCG
GCCGGGCTTGTCTCCCTTCCCTTCCCGGTATCGGTTCATGGATTCGGTTAGATGGGAAACCGCCATCAGT
ACCAGGTCGTAATCCCACACACTGGCCATGCCGGCCGGCCCTGCGGAAACCTCTACGTGCCCGTCTGGAA
GCTCGTAGCGGATCACCTCGCCAGCTCGTCGGTCACGCTTCGACAGACGGAAAACGGCCACGTCCATGAT
GCTGCGACTATCGCGGGTGCCCACGTCATAGAGCATCGGAACGAAAAAATCTGGTTGCTCGTCGCCCTTG
GGCGGCTTCCTAATCGACGGCGCACCGGCTGCCGGCGGTTGCCGGGATTCTTTGCGGATTCGATCAGCGG
CCGCTTGCCACGATTCACCGGGGCGTGCTTCTGCCTCGATGCGTTGCCGCTGGGCGGCCTGCGCGGCCTT
CAACTTCTCCACCAGGTCATCACCCAGCGCCGCGCCGATTTGTACCGGGCCGGATGGTTTGCGACCGCTC
ACGCCGATTCCTCGGGCTTGGGGGTTCCAGTGCCATTGCAGGGCCGGCAGGCAACCCAGCCGCTTACGCC
TGGCCAACCGCCCGTTCCTCCACACATGGGGCATTCCACGGCGTCGGTGCCTGGTTGTTCTTGATTTTCC
ATGCCGCCTCCTTTAGCCGCTAAAATTCATCTACTCATTTATTCATTTGCTCATTTACTCTGGTAGCTGC
GCGATGTATTCAGATAGCAGCTCGGTAATGGTCTTGCCTTGGCGTACCGCGTACATCTTCAGCTTGGTGT
GATCCTCCGCCGGCAACTGAAAGTTGACCCGCTTCATGGCTGGCGTGTCTGCCAGGCTGGCCAACGTTGC
AGCCTTGCTGCTGCGTGCGCTCGGACGGCCGGCACTTAGCGTGTTTGTGCTTTTGCTCATTTTCTCTTTA
CCTCATTAACTCAAATGAGTTTTGATTTAATTTCAGCGGCCAGCGCCTGGACCTCGCGGGCAGCGTCGCC
CTCGGGTTCTGATTCAAGAACGGTTGTGCCGGCGGCGGCAGTGCCTGGGTAGCTCACGCGCTGCGTGATA
CGGGACTCAAGAATGGGCAGCTCGTACCCGGCCAGCGCCTCGGCAACCTCACCGCCGATGCGCGTGCCTT
TGATCGCCCGCGACACGACAAAGGCCGCTTGTAGCCTTCCATCCGTGACCTCAATGCGCTGCTTAACCAG
CTCCACCAGGTCGGCGGTGGCCCATATGTCGTAAGGGCTTGGCTGCACCGGAATCAGCACGAAGTCGGCT
GCCTTGATCGCGGACACAGCCAAGTCCGCCGCCTGGGGCGCTCCGTCGATCACTACGAAGTCGCGCCGGC
CGATGGCCTTCACGTCGCGGTCAATCGTCGGGCGGTCGATGCCGACAACGGTTAGCGGTTGATCTTCCCG
CACGGCCGCCCAATCGCGGGCACTGCCCTGGGGATCGGAATCGACTAACAGAACATCGGCCCCGGCGAGT
TGCAGGGCGCGGGCTAGATGGGTTGCGATGGTCGTCTTGCCTGACCCGCCTTTCTGGTTAAGTACAGCGA
TAACCTTCATGCGTTCCCCTTGCGTATTTGTTTATTTACTCATCGCATCATATACGCAGCGACCGCATGA
CGCAAGCTGTTTTACTCAAATACACATCACCTTTTTAGACGGCGGCGCTCGGTTTCTTCAGCGGCCAAGC
TGGCCGGCCAGGCCGCCAGCTTGGCATCAGACAAACCGGCCAGGATTTCATGCAGCCGCACGGTTGAGAT
GTGCGCGGGCGGCTCGAACACGTACCCGGCCGCGATCATCTCCGCCTCGATCTCTTCGGTAATGAAAAAC
GGTTCGTCCTGGCCGTCCTGGTGCGGTTTCATGCTTGTTCCTCTTGGCGTTCATTCTCGGCGGCCGCCAG
GGCGTCGGCCTCGGTCAATGCGTCCTCACGGAAGGCACCGCGCCGCCTGGCCTCGGTGGGCGTCACTTCC
TCGCTGCGCTCAAGTGCGCGGTACAGGGTCGAGCGATGCACGCCAAGCAGTGCAGCCGCCTCTTTCACGG
TGCGGCCTTCCTGGTCGATCAGCTCGCGGGCGTGCGCGATCTGTGCCGGGGTGAGGGTAGGGCGGGGGCC
AAACTTCACGCCTCGGGCCTTGGCGGCCTCGCGCCCGCTCCGGGTGCGGTCGATGATTAGGGAACGCTCG
AACTCGGCAATGCCGGCGAACACGGTCAACACCATGCGGCCGGCCGGCGTGGTGGTGTCGGCCCACGGCT
CTGCCAGGCTACGCAGGCCCGCGCCGGCCTCCTGGATGCGCTCGGCAATGTCCAGTAGGTCGCGGGTGCT
GCGGGCCAGGCGGTCTAGCCTGGTCACTGTCACAACGTCGCCAGGGCGTAGGTGGTCAAGCATCCTGGCC
AGCTCCGGGCGGTCGCGCCTGGTGCCGGTGATCTTCTCGGAAAACAGCTTGGTGCAGCCGGCCGCGTGCA
GTTCGGCCCGTTGGTTGGTCAAGTCCTGGTCGTCGGTGCTGACGCGGGCATAGCCCAGCAGGCCAGCGGC
GGCGCTCTTGTTCATGGCGTAATGTCTCCGGTTCTAGTCGCAAGTATTCTACTTTATGCGACTAAAACAC
GCGACAAGAAAACGCCAGGAAAAGGGCAGGGCGGCAGCCTGTCGCGTAACTTAGGACTTGTGCGACATGT
CGTTTTCAGAAGAAGGCTGCACTGAACGTCAGAAGCCGACTGCACTATAGCAGCGGAGGGGTTGGATCAA
AGTACTTTGATCCCGAGGGGAACCCTGTGGTTGGCATGCACATACAAATGGACGAACGGATAAACCTTTT
CACGCCCTTTTAAATATCCGATTATTCTAATAAACGCTCTTTTCTCTTAGGTTTACCCGCCAATATATCC
TGTCAAACACTGATAGTTTAAACCAGAGAAGACAACAGAGCGGAGTCTAGCTCAACAGAGCTTTTAACCC
AAATTGGTACAATAGAATACAACTTTAGATCATAATTCTCAAAAGAAAGAGATTCCTTAGCTATTCTATC
TGCCACTCCATTTCCTTCTCGGCTTGTATGCACAAGCATAAAATCCTCAAACTTGCTAAGTAGATACTTT
ATGTCTTGGATAATTGGATTGAGACTTGACAAGCATAACTTTCATGTAACCAAAGACACAAGTTGCTGAG
AATCCACCTCAAAAATGATCTTCCTATAATTGAATCGGGATAATGACAGCACAGCCCATCTAAGAGCCTC
CACTTCTACTTCCAGCACGCTTCTTACTTTTACCACAGCTCTTGCACCTAACCATAACACCTTCCCTGTA
TGATCGCGAAGCACCCACCCTAAGCCACATTTTAATCCTTCTGTTGGCCATGCCCCATCAAAGTTGCACT
TAACCCAAGATTGTGGTGGAGCTTCCCATGTTTCTCGTCTGTCCCGACGGTGTTGTGGTTGGTGCTTTCC
TTACATTCTGAGCCTCTTTCCTTCTAATCCACTCATCTGCATCTTCTTGTGTCCTTACTAATACCTCATT
GGTTCCAAATTCCCTCCCTTTAAGCACCAGCTCGTTTCTGTTCTTCCACAGCCTCCCAAGTATCCAAGGG
ACTAAAGCCTCCACATTCTTCAGATCAGGATATTCTTGTTTAAGATGTTGAACTCTATGGAGGTTTGTAT
GAACTGATGATCTAGGACCGGATAAGTTCCCTTCTTCATAGCGAACTTATTCAAAGAATGTTTTGTGTAT
CATTCTTGTTACATTGTTATTAATGAAAAAATATTATTGGTCATTGGACTGAACACGAGTGTTAAATATG
GACCAGGCCCCAAATAAGATCCATTGATATATGAATTAAATAACAAGAATAAATCGAGTCACCAAACCAC
TTGCCTTTTTTAACGAGACTTGTTCACCAACTTGATACAAAAGTCATTATCCTATGCAAATCAATAATCA
TACAAAAATATCCAATAACACTAAAAAATTAAAAGAAATGGATAATTTCACAATATGTTATACGATAAAG
AAGTTACTTTTCCAAGAAATTCACTGATTTTATAAGCCCACTTGCATTAGATAAATGGCAAAAAAAAACA
AAAAGGAAAAGAAATAAAGCACGAAGAATTCTAGAAAATACGAAATACGCTTCAATGCAGTGGGACCCAC
GGTTCAATTATTGCCAATTTTCAGCTCCACCGTATATTTAAAAAATAAAACGATAATGCTAAAAAAATAT
AAATCGTAACGATCGTTAAATCTCAACGGCTGGATCTTATGACGACCGTTAGAAATTGTGGTTGTCGACG
AGTCAGTAATAAACGGCGTCAAAGTGGTTGCAGCCGGCACACACGAGTCGTGTTTATCAACTCAAAGCAC
AAATACTTTTCCTCAACCTAAAAATAAGGCAATTAGCCAAAAACAACTTTGCGTGTAAACAACGCTCAAT
ACACGTGTCATTTTATTATTAGCTATTGCTTCACCGCCTTAGCTTTCTCGTGACCTAGTCGTCCTCGTCT
TTTCTTCTTCTTCTTCTATAAAACAATACCCAAAGAGCTCTTCTTCTTCACAATTCAGATTTCAATTTCT
CAAAATCTTAAAAACTTTCTCTCAATTCTCTCTACCGTGATCAAGGTAAATTTCTGTGTTCCTTATTCTC
TCAAAATCTTCGATTTTGTTTTCGTTCGATCCCAATTTCGTATATGTTCTTTGGTTTAGATTCTGTTAAT
CTTAGATCGAATACGATTTTCTGGGTTTGATCGTTAGATATCATCTTAATTCTCGATTAGGGTTTCATAG
ATATCATCCGATTTGTTCAAATAATTTGAGTTTTGTCGAATAATTACTCTTCGATTTGTGATTTCTATCT
AGATCTGGTGTTAGTTTCTAGTTTGTGCGATCGAATTTGTCGATTAATCTGAGTTTTTCTGATTAACAGT
CTGGAAGCACCATGGAGATGGAAGAAGGAGCAAGTGGTGTTGGTGAGAAGATAAAGATTGGAGTCTGCGT
CATGGAAAAGAAGGTTTTCTCAGCTCCCATGGGGGAAATTCTCGACAGACTCCAGTCTTTTGGTGAATTT
GAGATCTTACATTTTGGGGATAAAGTTATACTTGAAGATCCAATAGAAAGTTGGCCCATTTGTGATTGCT
TGATTGCTTTTCATTCCTCTGGATATCCTCTTGAGAAGGCTCAGGCATATGCTGCTTTAAGAAAGCCATT
TTTAGTGAATGAACTTGATCCGCAATATCTTCTTCATGATCGCCGGAAGGTGTATGAGCATCTTGAGATG
TATGGCATCCCAGTTCCTAGGTATGCTTGTGTCAATAGAAAGGTACCAAATCAAGACCTTCATTATTTTG
TCGAGGAAGAAGATTTTGTTGAGGTCCATGGTGAACGCTTCTGGAAGCCATTTGTGGAAAAGCCTGTCAA
TGGAGATGACCATAGTATAATGATATACTACCCTAGCTCGGCAGGTGGAGGCATGAAAGAATTGTTTCGC
AAGATTGGGAACCGATCAAGTGAATTTCATCCTGACGTCAGAAGGGTAAGGAGAGAAGGCTCTTATATAT
ACGAGGAGTTTATGGCCACCGGAGGAACTGATGTCAAGGTCTATACAGTGGGTCCTGAATACGCACATGC
TGAAGCAAGAAAGTCACCTGTTGTTGATGGTGTTGTTATGAGGAATACAGATGGGAAGGAAGTGAGATAT
CCAGTATTGCTTACACCTGCTGAAAAGCAAATGGCTAGAGAAGTTTGCATTGCATTTAGGCAAGCGGTCT
GTGGGTTTGATCTTCTACGATCTGAGGGCTGTTCATATGTTTGTGATGTCAATGGATGGAGTTTTGTGAA
GAACTCATACAAGTATTATGACGATGCTGCGTGTGTGCTAAGGAAAATGTGTTTGGATGCAAAAGCTCCT
CATCTCTCATCCACTCTTCCTCCCACCTTGCCATGGAAGGTCAATGAACCTGTACAATCTAATGAAGGTC
TAACTCGCCAGGGAAGTGGCATCATCGGCACTTTTGGGCAGTCAGAAGAGCTACGTTGTGTCATTGCTGT
TGTTCGACATGGCGATAGAACTCCCAAGCAGAAAGTGGCACTAAAAGTTACAGAGGAAAAACTATTAAAC
CTAATGTTGAAGTACAATGGTGGAAAGCCAAGAGCTGAAACCAAACTTAAGAGTGCCGTCCAGTTGCAAG
ATCTATTAGATGCCACAAGAATGTTAGTTCCCCGTACAAGACCAGGTCGTGAAAGTGATAGTGATGCAGA
GGACCTTGAACATGCTGAGGCACTTCGGCAAGTTAAAGCAGTCCTTGAAGAGGGAGGACATTTCTCTGGT
ATATACAGGAAGGTTCAACTGAAGCCGCTGAAGTGGGTTAAAATACCAAAAAGCGATGGTGATGGCGAAG
AAGAAAGACCAGTAGAGGCCCTTATGGTTCTGAAATATGGCGGTGTTTTAACACACGCTGGTAGAAAGCA
GGCAGAAGAACTTGGTAGATACTTTCGAAACAATATGTATCCAGGTGAAGGGACTGGTTTGCTTCGTCTC
CATAGTACGTACCGTCATGACCTTAAAATTTACAGCTCTGACGAGGGACGTGTTCAGATGTCTGCAGCGG
CTTTTGCTAAAGGCCTGCTTGACCTAGAAGGACAGCTGACGCCAATCCTGGTTTCTTTGGTTAGCAAGGA
CTCTTCCATGTTGGATGGTCTTGATAATGCCAGCATTGAAATGGAAGCGGCCGCAGCTAGATTGAATGAG
ATTGTAACGTCTGGCACAAAGATGATAGACGACGACCAAGTCTCCTCTGAAGATTTCCCTTGGATGACTG
ATGGAGCTGGACTTCCTCCCAACGCTCATGAACTCCTACGTGAACTGGTGAAATTAACTAAGAATGTGAC
TGAACAAGTAAGACTACTTGCAATGGATGAGGACGAGAACCTCACTGAGCCATACGATATAATTCCTCCA
TATGATCAAGCAAAAGCCCTTGGCAAGACAAACATTGACAGTGATCGGATTGCTTCTGGATTACCATGTG
GTAGTGAAGGATTCCTTCTGATGTTTGCTCGGTGGATAAAACTTGCTAGGGATCTCTACAATGAAAGAAA
AGACGCATTTGACATCACACAGATTCCGGATGTTTACGATTCATGCAAGTACGACCTGTTACATAATTCC
CATCTCGATCTAAAAGGATTAGATGAACTCTTCAAAGTAGCACAGTTACTTGCAGATGGTGTAATCCCAA
ATGAGTATGGCATCAATCCGCAACAAAAGCTTAAAATCGGTTCAAAGATTGCTCGGCGCTTAATGGGGAA
AATCTTGATAGACTTGAGGAATACTCGAGAAGAAGCACTGAGCGTTGCCGAGTTGAAAGAAAGCCAAGAA
CAAGTCTTGTCATTATCCGCCTCGCAAAGGGAAGATAGAAATAGTCAACCGAAGCTATTTATCAATAGCG
ATGAATTGAGACGACCTGGCACAGGTGATAAAGATGAAGATGATGATAAAGAAACCAAATACCGATTAGA
TCCAAAGTATGCAAATGTGAAAACACCTGAACGTCATGTGAGGACTCGACTTTACTTCACATCTGAATCG
CATATTCATTCGCTCATGAACGTCCTTCGATACTGTAACCTTGATGAATCTCTCCTAGGAGAAGAAAGCC
TCATTTGCCAAAACGCCTTAGAACGTCTCTGTAAAACCAAGGAACTCGATTACATGAGTTACATTGTCCT
AAGGCTCTTTGAGAACACCGAGGTATCACTTGAGGACCCGAAAAGATTCCGCATTGAACTTACATTTAGC
CGTGGAGCTGATTTGTCTCCCTTAAGGAATAATGACGACGAGGCAGAGACATTGCTAAGGGAACACACAC
TTCCGATAATGGGACCAGAGAGGCTTCAAGAAGTAGGTTCTTGTTTAAGCTTGGAGACAATGGAGAAAAT
GGTTCGTCCATTTGCTATGCCGGCGGAAGATTTCCCTCCGGCGTCCACTCCGGTTGGTTTCTCGGGTTAC
TTCTCAAAAAGTGCTGCGGTGCTGGAGCGACTCGTAAACCTCTTCCACAACTATAAGAACTCTTCTTCTA
ATGGAAGGAGCAAGGGAGATTACAAAGACCATGATGGAGATTATAAGGATCACGATATCGACTACAAAGA
TGACGACGATAAATAAAATCGATCGTTCAAACATTTGGCAATAAAGTTTCTTAAGATTGAATCCTGTTGC
CGGTCTTGCGATGATTATCATATAATTTCTGTTGAATTACGTTAAGCATGTAATAATTAACATGTAATGC
ATGACGTTATTTATGAGATGGGTTTTTATGATTAGAGTCCCGCAATTATACATTTAATACGCGATAGAAA
ACAAAATATAGCGCGCAAACTAGGATAAATTATCGCGCGCGGTGTCATCTATGTTACTAGATCTGAGGTA
TGTAGGTATAGTAACATGAACAAGAACAGACTCAAGTACAAGATCGCATACGAAAATGGAAATGGCAATG
TCACTTCCACATAATCAAACACGAATCCTCATATCAACAAGGCCTGAGATTCTAACTAGCTCATAACAAC
TTAGCCAATAGTTACTTGAGACTACCAAATGTATGTAGAACTAAAGACTAAGGGACAGAGAGTTCGTCTA
AACAGGTGAATCTAGTCGTTGTTATCTAATAAACAATTCAGCCCCAAATGCAGAACACACATAGAGCTCT
CTATTGATTCAAATTACGATCTGATACTGATAACGTCTAGATTTTTAGGGTTAAAGCAATCAATCACCTG
ACGATTCAAGGTGGTTGGATCATGACGATTCCAGAAAACATCAAGCAAGCTCTCAAAGCTACACTCTTTG
GGATCATACTGAACTCTAACAACCTCGTTATGTCCCGTAGTGCCAGTACAGACATCCTCGTAACTCGGAT
TGTGCACGATGCCATGGCTATACCCAACCTCGGTCTTGGTCACACCAGGAACTCTCTGGTAAGCTAGCTC
CACTCCCCAGAAACAACCGGCGCCAAATTGCGCGAATTGCTGACCTGATGACGGAACATCATCGTCGGGT
CCTTGGGCGATTGCGGCGGAAGATGGGTCAGCTTGGGCTTGAGGACGAGAGCCGAATCCGAGTCTGTTGA
AAAGGTTGTTCATTGGGGATTTGTATACGGAGATTGGTCGTCGAGAGGTTTGAGGGAAAGGACAAATGGG
TTTGGCTCTGGAGAAAGAGAGTGCGGCTTTAGAGAGAGAATTGAGAGGTTTAGAGAGAGATGCGGCGGCG
ATGAGCGTGCCGAGGAGAGACGACGAGGACCTGCATTATCAAAGCAGTGACGTGGTGAAATTTGGAACTT
TTAAGAGGCAGATAGATTTATTATTTGTATCCATTTTCTTCATTGTTCTAGAATGTCGCGGAACAAATTT
TAAAACTAAATCCTAAATTTTTCTAATTTTGTTGCCAATAGTGGATATGTGGGCCGTATAGAAGGAATCT
ATTGAAGGCTCAAACCCATACTGACGAGCCCAAAGGTTCGTTTTGCGTTTTATGTTTCGGTTCGATGCCA
ACGCCACATTCTGAGCTAGGCAAAAAACAAACGTGTCTTTGAATAGACTCCTCTCGTTAACACATGCAGC
GGCTGCATGGTGACGCCATTAACACGTGGCCTACAATTGCATGATGTCTCCATTGACACGTGACTTCTCG
TCTCCTTTCTTAATATATCTAACAAACACTCCTACCTCTTCCAAAATATATACACATCTTTTTGATCAAT
CTCTCATTCAAAATCTCATTCTCTCTAGTAAACAAGAACAAAAAAATGGCGGATACAGCTAGAGGAACCC
ATCACGATATCATCGGCAGGGACCAGTACCCGATGATGGGCCGTGACCGTGACCAGTACCAGATGTCCGG
ACGAGGATCTGACTACTCCAAGTCTAGGCAGATTGCTAAAGCTGCAACTGCTGTCACAGCTGGTGGTTCC
CTCCTTGTTCTCTCCAGCCTTACCCTTGTTGGAACTGTCATAGCTTTGACTGTTGCAACACCTCTGCTCG
TTATCTTCAGCCCAATCCTTGTCCCGGCTCTCATCACAGTTGCACTCCTCATCACCGGTTTTCTTTCCTC
TGGAGGGTTTGGCATTGCCGCTATAACCGTTTTCTCTTGGATTTACAAGTAAGCACACATTTATCATCTT
ACTTCATAATTTTGTGCAATATGTGCATGCATGTGTTGAGCCAGTAGCTTTGGATCAATTTTTTTGGTCG
AATAACAAATGTAACAATAAGAAATTGCAAATTCTAGGGAACATTTGGTTAACTAAATACGAAATTTGAC
CTAGCTAGCTTGAATGTGTCTGTGTATATCATCTATATAGGTAAAATGCTTGGTATGATACCTATTGATT
GTGAATAGGTACGCAACGGGAGAGCACCCACAGGGATCAGACAAGTTGGACAGTGCAAGGATGAAGTTGG
GAAGCAAAGCTCAGGATCTGAAAGACAGAGCTCAGTACTACGGACAGCAACATACTGGTGGGGAACATGA
CCGTGACCGTACTCGTGGTGGCCAGCACACTACTATGAGCGAGCTGATTAAGGAGAACATGCACATGAAG
CTGTACATGGAGGGCACCGTGAACAACCACCACTTCAAGTGCACATCCGAGGGCGAAGGCAAGCCCTACG
AGGGCACCCAGACCATGAGAATCAAGGTGGTCGAGGGCGGCCCTCTCCCCTTCGCCTTCGACATCCTGGC
TACCAGCTTCATGTACGGCAGCAGAACCTTCATCAACCACACCCAGGGCATCCCCGACTTCTTTAAGCAG
TCCTTCCCTGAGGGCTTCACATGGGAGAGAGTCACCACATACGAGGACGGAGGTGTGCTGACCGCTACTC
AGGACACCAGCCTCCAGGACGGCTGCCTCATCTACAACGTCAAGATCAGAGGGGTGAACTTCCCATCCAA
CGGCCCTGTGATGCAGAAGAAAACACTCGGCTGGGAAGCCAACACCGAGATGCTGTATCCAGCTGACGGA
GGACTGGAAGGCAGAAGCGACATGGCCCTGAAGCTCGTGGGCGGGGGCCACCTGATCTGCAACTTCAAGA
CCACATACAGATCCAAGAAACCCGCTAAGAACCTCAAGATGCCCGGCGTCTACTATGTGGACCACAGACT
GGAAAGAATCAAGGAGGCCGACAAAGAAACCTACGTCGAGCAGCACGAGGTGGCTGTGGCCAGATACTGC
GACCTCCCTAGCAAACTGGGGCACAAGTGATTAGAGTTTTTCAGATCCGCGTTTGTGTTTTCTGGGTTTC
TCACTTAAGCGTCTGCGTTTTACTTTTGTATTGGGTTTGGCGTTTAGTAGTTTGCGGTAGCGTTCTTGTT
ATGTGTAATTACGCTTTTTCTTCTTGCTTCAGCAGTTTCGGTTGAAATATAAATCGAATCAAGTTTCACT
TTATCAGCGTTGTTTTAAATTTTGGCATTAAATTGGTGAAAATTGCTTCAATTTTGTATCTAAATAGAAG
TGTCCTCATTGTCTTCCGTAATCCGTCTAAGCGTCAATTTGTTTACACCACAATATATCCTGCCACCAGC
CAGCCAACAGCTCCCCGACCGGCAGCTCGGCACAAAATCACCACTCGATACAGGCAGCCCATCAGTCCGG
GACGGCGTCAGCGGGAGAGCCGTTGTAAGGCGGCAGACTTTGCTCATGTTACCGGCAGAAGATCCTTTGA
TCTTTTCTACGGGGTCTGACGCTCAGTGGAACGAAAACTCACGTTAAGGGATTTTGGTCATGCATGATAT
ATCTCCCAATTTGTGTAGGGCTTATTATGCACGCTTAAAAATAATAAAAGCAGACTTGACCTGATAGTTT
GGCTGTGAGCAATTATGTGCTTAGTGCATCTAACGCTTGAGTTAAGCCGCGCCGCGAAGCGGCGTCGGCT
TGAACGAATTTCTAGCTAGACATTATTTGCCGACTACCTTGGTGATCTCGCCTTTCACGTAGTGGACAAA
TTCTTCCAACTGATCTGCGCGCGAGGCCAAGCGATCTTCTTCTTGTCCAAGATAAGCCTGTCTAGCTTCA
AGTATGACGGGCTGATACTGGGCCGGCAGGCGCTCCATTGCCCAGTCGGCAGCGACATCCTTCGGCGCGA
TTTTGCCGGTTACTGCGCTGTACCAAATGCGGGACAACGTAAGCACTACATTTCGCTCATCGCCAGCCCA
GTCGGGCGGCGAGTTCCATAGCGTTAAGGTTTCATTTAGCGCCTCAAATAGATCCTGTTCAGGAACCGGA
TCAAAGAGTTCCTCCGCCGCTGGACCTACCAAGGCAACGCTATGTTCTCTTGCTTTTGTCAGCAAGATAG
CCAGATCAATGTCGATCGTGGCTGGCTCGAAGATACCTGCAAGAATGTCATTGCGCTGCCATTCTCCAAA
TTGCAGTTCGCGCTTAGCTGGATAACGCCACGGAATGATGTCGTCGTGCACAACAATGGTGACTTCTACA
GCGCGGAGAATCTCGCTCTCTCCAGGGGAAGCCGAAGTTTCCAAAAGGTCGTTGATCAAAGCTCGCCGCG
TTGTTTCATCAAGCCTTACGGTCACCGTAACCAGCAAATCAATATCACTGTGTGGCTTCAGGCCGCCATC
CACTGCGGAGCCGTACAAATGTACGGCCAGCAACGTCGGTTCGAGATGGCGCTCGATGACGCCAACTACC
TCTGATAGTTGAGTCGATACTTCGGCGATCACCGCTTCCCCCATGATGTTTAACTTTGTTTTAGGGCGAC
TGCCCTGCTGCGTAACATCGTTGCTGCTCCATAACATCAAACATCGACCCACGGCGTAACGCGCTTGCTG
CTTGGATGCCCGAGGCATAGACTGTACCCCAAAAAAACAGTCATAACAAGCCATGAAAACCGCCACTGCG
CCGTTACCACCGCTGCGTTCGGTCAAGGTTCTGGACCAGTTGCGTGAGCGCATACGCTACTTGCATTACA
GCTTACGAACCGAACAGGCTTATGTCCACTGGGTTCGTGCCCGAATTGATCACAGGCAGCAACGCTCTGT
CATCGTTACAATCAACATGCTACCCTCCGCGAGATCATCCGTGTTTCAAACCCGGCAGCTTAGTTGCCGT
TCTTCCGATGAGCGTCAGACCCCGTAGAAAAGATCAAAGGATCTTC
